>Addgene plasmid #105715 | pAAV-Ef1a-DIO-Synaptophysin-GCaMP6s | addgene full sequence | sequence record 207274 | Addgene NGS Result
CCTGCAGGCAGCTGCGCGCTCGCTCGCTCACTGAGGCCGCCCGGGCGTCGGGCGACCTTTGGTCGCCCGG
CCTCAGTGAGCGAGCGAGCGCGCAGAGAGGGAGTGGCCAACTCCATCACTAGGGGTTCCTGCGGCCGCAC
GCGTAAGCTTTGCAAAGATGGATAAAGTTTTAAACAGAGAGGAATCTTTGCAGCTAATGGACCTTCTAGG
TCTTGAAAGGAGTGGGAATTGGCTCCGGTGCCCGTCAGTGGGCAGAGCGCACATCGCCCACAGTCCCCGA
GAAGTTGGGGGGAGGGGTCGGCAATTGAACCGGTGCCTAGAGAAGGTGGCGCGGGGTAAACTGGGAAAGT
GATGTCGTGTACTGGCTCCGCCTTTTTCCCGAGGGTGGGGGAGAACCGTATATAAGTGCAGTAGTCGCCG
TGAACGTTCTTTTTCGCAACGGGTTTGCCGCCAGAACACAGGTAAGTGCCGTGTGTGGTTCCCGCGGGCC
TGGCCTCTTTACGGGTTATGGCCCTTGCGTGCCTTGAATTACTTCCACCTGGCTGCAGTACGTGATTCTT
GATCCCGAGCTTCGGGTTGGAAGTGGGTGGGAGAGTTCGAGGCCTTGCGCTTAAGGAGCCCCTTCGCCTC
GTGCTTGAGTTGAGGCCTGGCCTGGGCGCTGGGGCCGCCGCGTGCGAATCTGGTGGCACCTTCGCGCCTG
TCTCGCTGCTTTCGATAAGTCTCTAGCCATTTAAAATTTTTGATGACCTGCTGCGACGCTTTTTTTCTGG
CAAGATAGTCTTGTAAATGCGGGCCAAGATCTGCACACTGGTATTTCGGTTTTTGGGGCCGCGGGCGGCG
ACGGGGCCCGTGCGTCCCAGCGCACATGTTCGGCGAGGCGGGGCCTGCGAGCGCGGCCACCGAGAATCGG
ACGGGGGTAGTCTCAAGCTGGCCGGCCTGCTCTGGTGCCTGGCCTCGCGCCGCCGTGTATCGCCCCGCCC
TGGGCGGCAAGGCTGGCCCGGTCGGCACCAGTTGCGTGAGCGGAAAGATGGCCGCTTCCCGGCCCTGCTG
CAGGGAGCTCAAAATGGAGGACGCGGCGCTCGGGAGAGCGGGCGGGTGAGTCACCCACACAAAGGAAAAG
GGCCTTTCCGTCCTCAGCCGTCGCTTCATGTGACTCCACGGAGTACCGGGCGCCGTCCAGGCACCTCGAT
TAGTTCTCGAGCTTTTGGAGTACGTCGTCTTTAGGTTGGGGGGAGGGGTTTTATGCGATGGAGTTTCCCC
ACACTGAGTGGGTGGAGACTGAAGTTAGGCCAGCTTGGCACTTGATGTAATTCTCCTTGGAATTTGCCCT
TTTTGAGTTTGGATCTTGGTTCATTCTCAAGCCTCAGACAGTGGTTCAAAGTTTTTTTCTTCCATTTCAG
GTGTCGTGAGGTACCGTACCGGATCCTCTAGAGTCGACTCCGGAATAACTTCGTATAGGATACTTTATAC
GAAGTTATGCAGAATGGTAGCTGGATTGTAGCTGCTATTAGCAATATGAAACCTCTTAATAACTTCGTAT
AGCATACATTATACGAAGTTATGGCGCGCCTTATCACTTCGCTGTCATCATTTGTACAAACTCTTCGTAG
TTTACCTGACCATCCCCATCGATGTCTGCTTCCCTGATCATTTCATCAACCTCTTCATCTGTTAACTTCT
CTCCAAGGTTTGTCATCACGTGGCGAAGCTCTGCTGCACTGATGTAGCCATTGCCATCCTTATCAAACAC
ACCGAACGCTTCTCTAATTTCTTCTTCCGTGTCCCTGTATTTCATTTTTCTTGCCATCATTGTCAGGAAC
TCAGGGAAGTCGATTGTGCCGTCACCGTCGGCATCTACTTCATTGATCATGTCCTGCAGCTCTGCTTCTG
TGGGGTTCTGCCCCAGAGACCGCATCACCGTCCCCAGCTCCTTGGTTGTTATTGTCCCATCCCCGTCCTT
GTCAAATAGGGAGAAAGCCTCTTTAAATTCTGCGATCTGCTCTTCAGTCAGTTGGTCCGGCAGGTTGTAC
TCCAGCTTGTGCCCCAGGATGTTGCCGTCCTCCTTGAAGTCGATGCCCTTCAGCTCGATGCGGTTCACCA
GGGTGTCGCCCTCGAACTTCACCTCGGCGCGGGTCTTGTAGTTGCCGTCGTCCTTGAAGAAGATGGTGCG
CTCCTGGATGTAGCCTTCGGGCATGGCGGACTTGAAGAAGTCGTGCTGCTTCATGTGGTCGGGGTAGCGG
CTGAAGCACTGCACGCCGTAGGTCAGGGTGGTCACGAGGGTGGGCCAGGGCACGGGCAGCTTGCCGGTGG
TGCAGATGAACTTCAGGGTCAGCTTGCCGTAGGTGGCATCGCCCTCACCCTCGCCGGACACGCTGAACTT
GTGGCCGTTTACGTCGCCGTCCAGCTCGACCAGGATGGGCACCACCCCGGTGAACAGCTCCTCGCCCTTG
CTCACCATGCTCCCTCCGGTACCGCCCTTGTACAGCTCGTCCATGCCGAGAGTGATCCCGGCGGCGGTCA
CGAACTCCAGCAGGACCATGTGATCGCGCTTCTCGTTGGGGTCTTTCGAAAGTTTGGACTGCACGCTCAG
GTAGTGGTTGTCGGGCAGCAGCACGGGGCCGTCGCCGATGGGGGTGTTCTGCTGGTAGTGGTAGGCGAGC
TGCACGCCGCCGTCCTCGATGTTGTGGCGGATGTGGAAGTTCGCCTTGATGCCGTTCTTCTGCTTGTCGG
CCTTGATATAGACGTTCTCGAGTGAGCTCAGCCGACCTATAGCTCTGACTGCGTGACCTGTCTTATTCCA
CTTACGACGTGATGAGTCGACCATGGTGGCGAGATCCTTATCGTCATCGTCGTACAGATCCCGACCCATT
TGCTGTCCACCAGTCATGCTAGCCATACCATGATGATGATGATGATGAGAACCCATTGGCGAGATCCTTA
TCGTCATCGTCGTACAGATCCCGACCCATTTGCTGTCCACCAGTCCCGGTGGATCCTGATTGGAGAAGGA
GGTGGGCGCACCCTGTTGGCCATAGCCTTGCTGCCCATAGTCGCCCTGAGGCCCGTAGCCACCGCCACCG
CTGGCTGGCTGCCCGTAATCGGGTTGATAACCACCCTGAGGCCCGTAGGAGTCCTGGGGCCCATAGCCTC
CGGGGCCCTGCCCGTAGCCCGCATCGCCGTAGGCATCGCCAGGTGCTGGTTGCTTTTCCGGGGCGCCTGG
AGGTGCGCGCATGAATGGGGCTGCCCAGCCTGTCTCCTTGAACACGAACCATAAGTTGCCAACCCAGAGC
ACCAGGTTCAGGAAGCCAAACACCACTGTGGTGTTGAGTCCTGAAGTCACAGGGTCCCTCAGTTCCTTGC
ATGTGTTCCCTGTCTGGCGGCACATGGGCATCTCCTTGATAATGTTCTCTGGGTCCGTGGCCATCTTCAC
ATCGGACAGGCCTTTGGCCCAGGCTGATGAACTAACTAGCCACATGAAAGCGAACACGGCTGTAGCCAGA
AAGTCCATCATAGGCCCTTTGTTGTTCTCTCGGTACTTGTTCTGCAGGAAGATGTAGGTGGCCAGGGCCC
CCATGGAGTAGAGGAAGGCAAACACAGCCACGGTGACAAAGAATTCAGCCGACGAGGAGTAGTCCCCAAC
CAGGAAGATCTTGGTAGTGCCCCCTTTGACGCAGGAGGGTGCATCAAAGTACACTTGGTGCAGCCTGAAG
GGGTACTCGAATTCAACTTCGATGTTGAGGGCACTCTCCGTCTTGTTGGCACACTCCACGCTCAGCCGAA
GCTCCCCGGTGTAGCTGCCACACGTAGCAAAGGCGAAGATGGCAAAGACCCACTGCAGCACCTTCACGAA
GCCAAGGGGCTCCTTGACCACCCGGAACTGACCCCCAGCCACCAGCTGATTCACCACGTCCATGCCACCA
AGCTTATTTAAATGGCCGGCCGTGGCGCTAGCATAACTTCGTATAAAGTATCCTATACGAAGTTATTTGC
CTTAACCCAGAAATTATCACTGTTATTCTTTAGAATGGTGCAAAGAATAACTTCGTATAATGTATGCTAT
ACGAAGTTATGAATTCGATATCAAGCTTATCGATATCGAATTCCGCTCGAGATAATCAACCTCTGGATTA
CAAAATTTGTGAAAGATTGACTGGTATTCTTAACTATGTTGCTCCTTTTACGCTATGTGGATACGCTGCT
TTAATGCCTTTGTATCATGCTATTGCTTCCCGTATGGCTTTCATTTTCTCCTCCTTGTATAAATCCTGGT
TAGTTCTTGCCACGGCGGAACTCATCGCCGCCTGCCTTGCCCGCTGCTGGACAGGGGCTCGGCTGTTGGG
CACTGACAATTCCGTGGTGTTTATTTGTGAAATTTGTGATGCTATTGCTTTATTTGTAACCATCTAGCTT
TATTTGTGAAATTTGTGATGCTATTGCTTTATTTGTAACCATTATAAGCTGCAATAAACAAGTTAACAAC
AACAATTGCATTCATTTTATGTTTCAGGTTCAGGGGGAGATGTGGGAGGTTTTTTAAAGCGGCCGCCACG
TGCGGACCGAGCGGCCGCAGGAACCCCTAGTGATGGAGTTGGCCACTCCCTCTCTGCGCGCTCGCTCGCT
CACTGAGGCCGGGCGACCAAAGGTCGCCCGACGCCCGGGCTTTGCCCGGGCGGCCTCAGTGAGCGAGCGA
GCGCGCAGCTGCCTGCAGGGGCGCCTGATGCGGTATTTTCTCCTTACGCATCTGTGCGGTATTTCACACC
GCATA
[95 nt withheld, positions 4766-4860]
T
[46 nt withheld, positions 4862-4907]
C
[141 nt withheld, positions 4909-5049]
CCTTTGACGTTGGAGTCCACGTTCTTT
[37 nt withheld, positions 5077-5113]
ACTCTATCTCGGGCTATTCTTTTGATTTATAAGGGATTTTGCCGATTTCGGTCTATTGGTTAAAAAATGA
GCTGATTTAACAAAAATTTAACGCGAATTTTAACAAAATATTAACGTTTACAATTTTATGGTGCACTCTC
AGTACAATCTGCTCTGATGCCGCATAGTTAAGCCAGCCCCGACACCCGCCAACACCCGCTGACGCGCCCT
GACGGGCTTGTCTGCTCCCGGCATCCGCTTACAGACAAGCTGTGACCGTCTCCGGGAGCTGCATGTGTCA
GAGGTTTTCACCGTCATCACCGAAACGCGCGAGACGAAAGGGCCTCGTGATACGCCTATTTTTATAGGTT
AATGTCATGATAATAATGGTTTCTTAGACGTCAGGTGGCACTTTTCGGGGAAATGTGCGCGGAACCCCTA
TTTGTTTATTTTTCTAAATACATTCAAATATGTATCCGCTCATGAGACAATAACCCTGATAAATGCTTCA
ATAATATTGAAAAAGGAAGAGTATGAGTATTCAACATTTCCGTGTCGCCCTTATTCCCTTTTTTGCGGCA
TTTTGCCTTCCTGTTTTTGCTCACCCAGAAACGCTGGTGAAAGTAAAAGATGCTGAAGATCAGTTGGGTG
CACGAGTGGGTTACATCGAACTGGATCTCAACAGCGGTAAGATCCTTGAGAGTTTTCGCCCCGAAGAACG
TTTTCCAATGATGAGCACTTTTAAAGTTCTGCTATGTGGCGCGGTATTATCCCGTATTGACGCCGGGCAA
GAGCAACTCGGTCGCCGCATACACTATTCTCAGAATGACTTGGTTGAGTACTCACCAGTCACAGAAAAGC
ATCTTACGGATGGCATGACAGTAAGAGAATTATGCAGTGCTGCCATAACCATGAGTGATAACACTGCGGC
CAACTTACTTCTGACAACGATCGGAGGACCGAAGGAGCTAACCGCTTTTTTGCACAACATGGGGGATCAT
GTAACTCGCCTTGATCGTTGGGAACCGGAGCTGAATGAAGCCATACCAAACGACGAGCGTGACACCACGA
TGCCTGTAGCAATGGCAACAACGTTGCGCAAACTATTAACTGGCGAACTACTTACTCTAGCTTCCCGGCA
ACAATTAATAGACTGGATGGAGGCGGATAAAGTTGCAGGACCACTTCTGCGCTCGGCCCTTCCGGCTGGC
TGGTTTATTGCTGATAAATCTGGAGCCGGTGAGCGTGGGTCTCGCGGTATCATTGCAGCACTGGGGCCAG
ATGGTAAGCCCTCCCGTATCGTAGTTATCTACACGACGGGGAGTCAGGCAACTATGGATGAACGAAATAG
ACAGATCGCTGAGATAGGTGCCTCACTGATTAAGCATTGGTAACTGTCAGACCAAGTTTACTCATATATA
CTTTAGATTGATTTAAAACTTCATTTTTAATTTAAAAGGATCTAGGTGAAGATCCTTTTTGATAATCTCA
TGACCAAAATCCCTTAACGTGAGTTTTCGTTCCACTGAGCGTCAGACCCCGTAGAAAAGATCAAAGGATC
TTCTTGAGATCCTTTTTTTCTGCGCGTAATCTGCTGCTTGCAAACAAAAAAACCACCGCTACCAGCGGTG
GTTTGTTTGCCGGATCAAGAGCTACCAACTCTTTTTCCGAAGGTAACTGGCTTCAGCAGAGCGCAGATAC
CAAATACTGTTCTTCTAGTGTAGCCGTAGTTAGGCCACCACTTCAAGAACTCTGTAGCACCGCCTACATA
CCTCGCTCTGCTAATCCTGTTACCAGTGGCTGCTGCCAGTGGCGATAAGTCGTGTCTTACCGGGTTGGAC
TCAAGACGATAGTTACCGGATAAGGCGCAGCGGTCGGGCTGAACGGGGGTTCGTGCACACAGCCCAGCTT
GGAGCGAACGACCTACACCGAACTGAGATACCTACAGCGTGAGCTATGAGAAAGCGCCACGCTTCCCGAA
GGGAGAAAGGCGGACAGGTATCCGGTAAGCGGCAGGGTCGGAACAGGAGAGCGCACGAGGGAGCTTCCAG
GGGGAAACGCCTGGTATCTTTATAGTCCTGTCGGGTTTCGCCACCTCTGACTTGAGCGTCGATTTTTGTG
ATGCTCGTCAGGGGGGCGGAGCCTATGGAAAAACGCCAGCAACGCGGCCTTTTTACGGTTCCTGGCCTTT
TGCTGGCCTTTTGCTCACATGT
Features (pLannotate 1.2.2; 28 found; start..end, strand, type, name):
     12..39      +  repeat_region  AAV2 ITR (fragment): inverted terminal repeat of adeno-associated virus serotype 2 inverted
     68..95      +  repeat_region  AAV2 ITR (fragment): inverted terminal repeat of adeno-associated virus serotype 2 inverted
    158..224     +  CDS            small t antigen (fragment): SV40 (simian virus 40) small t antigen
    231..1409    +  promoter       EF-1α promoter: strong constitutive promoter for human elongation factor EF-1α
   1421..1438    +  misc_feature   MCS (fragment): pUC18/19 multiple cloning site
   1445..1478    +  protein_bind   lox2272: Cre-mediated recombination occurs in the 8-bp core sequence (GGATACTT). lox2272 sites are compatible with each other, but incompatible with loxP or loxN sites (Lee and Saito, 1988). Cre recombinase
   1479..1528    -  intron         β-globin intron (fragment): internally truncated intron from human β-globin
   1529..1562    +  protein_bind   loxP: Cre-mediated recombination occurs in the 8-bp core sequence (GCATACAT). Cre recombinase
   1574..2926    -  CDS            GCaMP6s: improved fluorescent protein-based calcium sensor (Chen et al., 2013)
   2937..2960    -  CDS            Xpress™ tag: Xpress™ epitope tag, including an enterokinase recognition and cleavage site
   2964..2985    -  CDS            T7 tag (gene 10 leader) (fragment): leader peptide from bacteriophage T7 gene 10 promotes efficient translation in E. coli
   2996..3913    -  CDS            Syp: SYPH_RAT - Experimental evidence at protein level: Swiss-Prot protein existence level 1. Possibly involved in structural functions as organizing other membrane components or in targeting the vesicles to the plasma membrane. Involved in the regulation of short-term and long-term synaptic plasticity (By similarity). From Rattus norvegicus (Rat).
   3953..3986    -  protein_bind   lox2272: Cre-mediated recombination occurs in the 8-bp core sequence (GGATACTT). lox2272 sites are compatible with each other, but incompatible with loxP or loxN sites (Lee and Saito, 1988). Cre recombinase
   3987..4036    -  intron         β-globin intron (fragment): internally truncated intron from human β-globin
   4037..4070    -  protein_bind   loxP: Cre-mediated recombination occurs in the 8-bp core sequence (GCATACAT). Cre recombinase
   4071..4095    +  misc_feature   MCS (fragment): pBluescript multiple cloning site
   4114..4271    +  misc_feature   WPRE (fragment): woodchuck hepatitis virus posttranscriptional regulatory element
   4277..4361    +  misc_feature   WPRE (fragment): woodchuck hepatitis virus posttranscriptional regulatory element
   4360..4403    -  polyA_signal   SV40 poly(A) signal (fragment): SV40 polyadenylation signal
   4407..4474    -  polyA_signal   SV40 poly(A) signal (fragment): SV40 polyadenylation signal
   4569..4709    +  repeat_region  AAV2 ITR: inverted terminal repeat of adeno-associated virus serotype 2 inverted
   4714..4765    -  misc_feature   bom (fragment): basis of mobility region from pBR322
   4784..5239    +  rep_origin     f1 ori (sequence partly withheld): f1 bacteriophage origin of replication; arrow indicates direction of (+) strand synthesis
   5240..5289    -  misc_feature   bom (fragment): basis of mobility region from pBR322
   5391..5426    -  CDS            rop (fragment): Rop protein, which maintains plasmids at low copy number; rop
   5521..5625    +  promoter       AmpR promoter: bla
   5626..6486    +  CDS            AmpR: β-lactamase; bla; confers resistance to ampicillin, carbenicillin, and related antibiotics
   6657..7244    +  rep_origin     ori: high-copy-number ColE1/pMB1/pBR322/pUC origin of replication
