[The description below was written by a language model from this plasmid's Addgene catalogue record and pLannotate feature annotations shown in this document.]
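Description:
pAAV-Ef1a-DIO-Synaptophysin-GCaMP6s is an AAV transfer plasmid for Cre-dependent mammalian expression of a presynaptically targeted calcium indicator. It derives from a pAAV-EF1a backbone in which the full-length WPRE was replaced by the shortened WPRE3 and the hGH polyadenylation signal by an SV40 poly(A). This fits the feature table, where the WPRE and SV40 poly(A) are detected only as fragments. The plasmid is propagated in E. coli at high copy from a ColE1/pUC-type origin with ampicillin selection (AmpR), and it also carries an f1 origin. AAV2 inverted terminal repeats flank the expression cassette so it can be packaged into recombinant AAV. One ITR is annotated intact, while the other appears only as short fragments in the sequencing result. The catalogue lists a total size of 7465 bp, whereas the annotated sequence record is 7305 nt. The record does not explain this difference.

The payload is rat synaptophysin fused to GCaMP6s, with short T7 leader and Xpress tag sequences annotated between the two coding regions. The fusion lies in reverse orientation relative to the human EF-1α promoter and is bracketed by oppositely oriented pairs of lox2272 and loxP sites, the standard DIO (double-floxed inverted open reading frame) arrangement. Without Cre, the coding sequence is antisense and is not expressed. Cre recombination between the incompatible lox pairs inverts the cassette and locks it in the sense orientation, allowing transcription from EF-1α, with WPRE3 enhancing expression. Synaptophysin, a synaptic vesicle protein, enriches the sensor in axonal boutons. The construct is therefore suited to imaging presynaptic calcium activity in genetically defined, Cre-expressing neuronal populations.
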