Addgene plasmid #105715: pAAV-Ef1a-DIO-Synaptophysin-GCaMP6s
Purpose: In the presence of Cre, the plasmid can be used to express GCaMP6s fused to the presynaptic protein synaptophysin. Drives enriched expression of GCaMP6s in neuronal axon boutons.
Depositing lab: Rylan Larsen. Depositing organization: Allen Institute.
Backbone
  Vector backbone: pAAV-EF1a-Flpo
  Backbone manufacturer: Karl Deisseroth
  Backbone size w/o insert (bp): 6109
  Total vector size (bp): 7465
  Modifications to backbone: The post-transcriptional regulatory WPRE was replaced by WPRE3. The hGH polyA sequence was replaced by SV40pA.
  Vector type: Mammalian Expression, AAV, Cre/Lox
Growth in bacteria
  Bacterial resistance: Ampicillin, 100 μg/mL
  Growth temperature: 37°C
  Growth strain: NEB Stable
  Copy number: High Copy
Gene/Insert
  Gene/Insert name: synaptophysin-GCaMP6s (alt name: synaptophysin-GCaMP3-K78H T302L R303P D380Y T381R S383T R392G)
  Species: R. norvegicus (rat); A. victoria (jellyfish)
  Insert size (bp): 1274
  GenBank ID: 24804
  Promoter: Ef1a, Human elongation factor-1 alpha
  Cloning method: Restriction Enzyme; 5′ cloning site AscI (not destroyed); 3′ cloning site RsrII (destroyed during cloning)
  Sequencing primers: 5′ acttctctccaaggtttgtc; 3′ ttgatatcgaattcataact
Resource information
  A portion of this plasmid was derived from a plasmid made by: GCaMP6s was synthesized de novo based on sequences published by Douglas Kim et al, Janelia Research Campus in Chen et al, 2013 PMID: 23868258. The Synaptophysin-GCaMP6s fusion sequence was previously published by Ofer Yizhar's lab in Mahn et al, 2016 PMID: 26950004
Terms and licenses: Academic/Nonprofit Terms; Industry Terms: Not Available to Industry
How to cite: pAAV-Ef1a-DIO-Synaptophysin-GCaMP6s was a gift from Rylan Larsen (Addgene plasmid # 105715 ; http://n2t.net/addgene:105715 ; RRID:Addgene_105715) For viral preps, please replace (Addgene plasmid # 105715) in the above sentence with: (Addgene viral prep # 105715-AAV5)
